Addgene plasmid #126758: pX330-Flag-evoSpCas9 (without sgRNA; with silent mutations)
Purpose: Expression plasmid for human codon-optimized increased fidelity evoSpCas9 (without U6-sgRNA coding sequence, with silent mutations)
Depositing lab: Ervin Welker. Depositing organization: HUN-REN Research Centre for Natural Sciences. Publication: Blackjack mutations improve the on-target activities of increased fidelity variants of SpCas9 with 5'G-extended sgRNAs. Kulcsar PI, Talas A, Toth E, Nyeste A, Ligeti Z, Welker Z, Welker E. Nat Commun. 2020 Mar 6;11(1):1223. doi: 10.1038/s41467-020-15021-5. PubMed 32144253.
Backbone
  Vector backbone: pX330-like (without U6-sgRNA coding sequence)
  Total vector size (bp): 8077
  Vector type: Mammalian Expression, CRISPR
Growth in bacteria
  Bacterial resistance: Ampicillin, 100 μg/mL
  Growth temperature: 37°C
  Growth strain: NEB Stable
  Copy number: High Copy
Gene/Insert
  Gene/Insert name: evoSpCas9
  Species: S. pyogenes
  Insert size (bp): 4272
  Mutation: M495V, Y515N, K526E, R661Q
  Promoter: CBh
  Tag / fusion protein: 3xFLAG (N terminal on insert); NLS (N terminal on insert); NLS (C terminal on insert)
  Cloning method: Unknown
  Sequencing primers: 5′ AAGGGATGGTTGGTTGGTGG
Terms and licenses: Academic/Nonprofit Terms; Industry Terms: Not Available to Industry
Depositor comments: pCbh-3xFLAG-NLS-evoSpCas9-NLS (without U6-sgRNA coding sequence, with silent mutations). The lack of sgRNA expression cassette allows for easy testing of various SpCas9 variants with the same sgRNA expressed from a separate plasmid (e.g. pmCherry_gRNA, Addgene# #80457). For detailed information and plasmid usage, please see the associated publication.
How to cite: pX330-Flag-evoSpCas9 (without sgRNA; with silent mutations) was a gift from Ervin Welker (Addgene plasmid # 126758 ; http://n2t.net/addgene:126758 ; RRID:Addgene_126758)
