[The description below was written by a language model from this plasmid's Addgene catalogue record and pLannotate feature annotations shown in this document.]
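Description:
pX330-Flag-evoSpCas9 (without sgRNA; with silent mutations) is a mammalian CRISPR expression plasmid of about 8.1 kb, built on a pX330-like backbone from which the U6-sgRNA cassette has been removed. It is propagated in E. coli as a high-copy plasmid through a ColE1/pUC-type origin and selected with ampicillin via the β-lactamase gene. The backbone also carries a filamentous phage origin (annotated as f1 in one sequence record and M13 in the other), short bom and rop fragments, and a single AAV2 inverted terminal repeat downstream of the expression cassette. With only one ITR annotated, nothing in the record indicates use as an AAV packaging vector.

The payload is a human codon-optimized Streptococcus pyogenes Cas9 carrying the M495V, Y515N, K526E and R661Q substitutions that define evoSpCas9, an increased-fidelity variant with improved target specificity. Expression is driven by the CBh promoter, which appears in the feature tables as a CMV enhancer, chicken β-actin promoter and hybrid CBA/MVM intron, and is terminated by a bovine growth hormone polyadenylation signal. The nuclease is fused to an N-terminal 3xFLAG tag and NLS and to a C-terminal nucleoplasmin NLS, allowing epitope detection and nuclear import. The N-terminal tag and NLS are stated in the catalogue entry but not separately annotated, presumably lying in the unannotated stretch just upstream of the Cas9 coding sequence. The coding sequence also contains silent mutations whose purpose is not explained in the record.

Because no guide RNA is encoded, the sgRNA must be supplied from a separate plasmid. According to the depositor, this makes it easy to compare different SpCas9 variants using the same sgRNA. The two sequence records differ by a single nucleotide in length but are otherwise consistently annotated.
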