Features (pLannotate 1.2.2; 14 found; start..end, strand, type, name):
     12..297     +  enhancer       CMV enhancer: human cytomegalovirus immediate early enhancer; contains an 18-bp deletion relative to the standard CMV enhancer
    299..576     +  promoter       chicken β-actin promoter: No description available
    577..805     +  intron         hybrid intron: hybrid between chicken β-actin (CBA) and minute virus of mice (MMV) introns (Gray et al., 2011)
    943..5043    +  CDS            evoCas9: Streptococcus pyogenes Cas9 variant with improved specificity (Casini et al., 2018) generates RNA-guided double strand breaks in DNA
   5044..5091    +  CDS            nucleoplasmin NLS: bipartite nuclear localization signal from nucleoplasmin
   5125..5236    +  polyA_signal   bGH poly(A) signal: bovine growth hormone polyadenylation signal
   5341..5481    +  repeat_region  AAV2 ITR: inverted terminal repeat of adeno-associated virus serotype 2 inverted
   5486..5537    -  misc_feature   bom (fragment): basis of mobility region from pBR322
   5556..5936    +  rep_origin     M13 ori (sequence partly withheld): M13 bacteriophage origin of replication; arrow indicates direction of (+) strand synthesis
   6012..6061    -  misc_feature   bom (fragment): basis of mobility region from pBR322
   6163..6198    -  CDS            rop (fragment): Rop protein, which maintains plasmids at low copy number; rop
   6293..6397    +  promoter       AmpR promoter: bla
   6398..7258    +  CDS            AmpR: β-lactamase; bla; confers resistance to ampicillin, carbenicillin, and related antibiotics
   7429..8017    +  rep_origin     ori: high-copy-number ColE1/pMB1/pBR322/pUC origin of replication
>Addgene plasmid #126758 | pX330-Flag-evoSpCas9 (without sgRNA; with silent mutations) | depositor full sequence | sequence record 242652 | pX330-Flag-evoSpCas9 (without sgRNA; with silent mutations) sequence 8077 bps
CTAGAGGTACCCGTTACATAACTTACGGTAAATGGCCCGCCTGGCTGACCGCCCAACGACCCCCGCCCAT
TGACGTCAATAGTAACGCCAATAGGGACTTTCCATTGACGTCAATGGGTGGAGTATTTACGGTAAACTGC
CCACTTGGCAGTACATCAAGTGTATCATATGCCAAGTACGCCCCCTATTGACGTCAATGACGGTAAATGG
CCCGCCTGGCATTGTGCCCAGTACATGACCTTATGGGACTTTCCTACTTGGCAGTACATCTACGTATTAG
TCATCGCTATTACCATGGTCGAGGTGAGCCCCACGTTCTGCTTCACTCTCCCCATCTCCCCCCCCTCCCC
ACCCCCAATTTTGTATTTATTTATTTTTTAATTATTTTGTGCAGCGATGGGGGCGGGGGGGGGGGGGGGG
CGCGCGCCAGGCGGGGCGGGGCGGGGCGAGGGGCGGGGCGGGGCGAGGCGGAGAGGTGCGGCGGCAGCCA
ATCAGAGCGGCGCGCTCCGAAAGTTTCCTTTTATGGCGAGGCGGCGGCGGCGGCGGCCCTATAAAAAGCG
AAGCGCGCGGCGGGCGGGAGTCGCTGCGACGCTGCCTTCGCCCCGTGCCCCGCTCCGCCGCCGCCTCGCG
CCGCCCGCCCCGGCTCTGACTGACCGCGTTACTCCCACAGGTGAGCGGGCGGGACGGCCCTTCTCCTCCG
GGCTGTAATTAGCTGAGCAAGAGGTAAGGGTTTAAGGGATGGTTGGTTGGTGGGGTATTAATGTTTAATT
ACCTGGAGCACCTGCCTGAAATCACTTTTTTTCAGGTTGGACCGGTGCCACCATGGACTATAAGGACCAC
GACGGAGACTACAAGGATCATGATATTGATTACAAAGACGATGACGATAAGATGGCCCCAAAGAAGAAGC
GGAAGGTCGGTATCCACGGAGTCCCAGCAGCCGACAAGAAGTACAGCATCGGCCTGGACATCGGCACCAA
CTCTGTGGGCTGGGCCGTGATCACCGACGAGTACAAGGTGCCCAGCAAGAAATTCAAGGTGCTGGGCAAC
ACCGACCGGCACAGCATCAAGAAGAACCTGATCGGAGCCCTGCTGTTCGACAGCGGCGAAACAGCCGAGG
CCACCCGGCTGAAGAGAACCGCCAGAAGAAGATACACCAGACGGAAGAACCGGATCTGCTATCTGCAAGA
GATCTTCAGCAACGAGATGGCCAAGGTGGACGACAGCTTCTTCCACAGACTGGAAGAGTCCTTCCTGGTG
GAAGAGGATAAGAAGCACGAGCGGCACCCCATCTTCGGCAACATCGTGGACGAGGTGGCCTACCACGAGA
AGTACCCCACCATCTACCACCTGAGAAAGAAACTGGTGGACAGCACCGACAAGGCCGACCTGCGGCTGAT
CTATCTGGCCCTGGCCCACATGATCAAGTTCCGGGGCCACTTCCTGATCGAGGGCGACCTGAACCCCGAC
AACAGCGACGTGGACAAGCTGTTCATCCAGCTGGTGCAGACCTACAACCAGCTGTTCGAGGAAAACCCCA
TCAACGCCAGCGGCGTGGACGCCAAGGCCATCCTGTCTGCCAGACTGAGCAAGAGCAGACGGCTGGAAAA
TCTGATCGCCCAGCTGCCCGGCGAGAAGAAGAATGGCCTGTTCGGAAACCTGATTGCCCTGAGCCTGGGC
CTGACCCCCAACTTCAAGAGCAACTTCGACCTGGCCGAGGATGCCAAACTGCAGCTGAGCAAGGACACCT
ACGACGACGACCTGGACAACCTGCTGGCCCAGATCGGCGACCAGTACGCCGACCTGTTTCTGGCCGCCAA
GAACCTGTCCGACGCCATCCTGCTGAGCGACATCCTGAGAGTGAACACCGAGATCACCAAGGCCCCCCTG
AGCGCCTCTATGATCAAGAGATACGACGAGCACCACCAGGACCTGACCCTGCTGAAAGCTCTCGTGCGGC
AGCAGCTGCCTGAGAAGTACAAAGAGATTTTCTTCGACCAGAGCAAGAACGGCTACGCCGGCTACATTGA
CGGCGGAGCCAGCCAGGAAGAGTTCTACAAGTTCATCAAGCCCATCCTGGAAAAGATGGACGGCACCGAG
GAACTGCTCGTGAAGCTGAACAGAGAGGACCTGCTGCGGAAGCAGCGGACCTTCGACAACGGCAGCATCC
CCCACCAGATCCACCTGGGAGAGCTGCACGCCATTCTGCGGCGGCAGGAAGATTTTTACCCATTCCTGAA
GGACAACCGGGAAAAGATCGAGAAGATCCTGACCTTCCGCATCCCCTACTACGTGGGCCCTCTGGCCAGG
GGAAACAGCAGATTCGCCTGGATGACCAGAAAGAGCGAGGAAACCATCACCCCCTGGAACTTCGAGGAAG
TGGTGGACAAGGGCGCTTCCGCCCAGAGCTTCATCGAGCGGGTGACCAACTTCGATAAGAACCTGCCCAA
CGAGAAGGTGCTGCCCAAGCACAGCCTGCTGAACGAGTACTTCACCGTGTATAACGAGCTGACCGAAGTG
AAATACGTGACCGAGGGAATGAGAAAGCCCGCCTTCCTGAGCGGCGAGCAGAAAAAGGCCATCGTGGACC
TGCTGTTCAAGACCAACCGGAAAGTGACCGTGAAGCAGCTGAAAGAGGACTACTTCAAGAAAATCGAGTG
CTTCGACTCCGTGGAAATCTCCGGCGTGGAAGATCGGTTCAACGCCTCCCTGGGCACATACCACGATCTG
CTGAAAATTATCAAGGACAAGGACTTCCTGGACAATGAGGAAAACGAGGACATTCTGGAAGATATCGTGC
TGACCCTGACACTGTTTGAGGACAGAGAGATGATCGAGGAACGGCTGAAAACCTATGCCCACCTGTTCGA
CGACAAAGTGATGAAGCAGCTGAAGCGGCGGAGATACACCGGCTGGGGCCAGCTGAGCCGGAAGCTGATC
AACGGCATCCGGGACAAGCAGTCCGGCAAGACAATCCTGGATTTCCTGAAGTCCGACGGCTTCGCCAACA
GAAACTTCATGCAGCTGATCCACGACGACAGCCTGACCTTTAAAGAGGACATCCAGAAAGCCCAGGTGTC
CGGCCAGGGCGATAGCCTGCACGAGCACATTGCCAATCTGGCCGGCAGCCCCGCCATTAAGAAGGGCATC
CTGCAGACAGTGAAGGTGGTGGACGAGCTCGTGAAAGTGATGGGCCGGCACAAGCCCGAGAACATCGTGA
TCGAAATGGCCAGAGAGAACCAGACCACCCAGAAGGGACAGAAGAACAGCCGCGAGAGAATGAAGCGGAT
CGAAGAGGGCATCAAAGAGCTGGGCAGCCAGATCCTGAAAGAACACCCCGTGGAAAACACCCAGCTGCAG
AACGAGAAGCTGTACCTGTACTACCTGCAGAATGGGCGGGATATGTACGTGGACCAGGAACTGGACATCA
ACCGGCTGTCCGACTACGATGTGGACCATATCGTGCCTCAGAGCTTTCTGAAGGACGACTCCATCGACAA
CAAGGTGCTGACCAGAAGCGACAAGAACCGGGGCAAGAGCGACAACGTGCCCTCCGAAGAGGTCGTGAAG
AAGATGAAGAACTACTGGCGGCAGCTGCTGAACGCCAAGCTGATTACCCAGAGAAAGTTCGACAATCTGA
CCAAGGCCGAGAGAGGCGGCCTGAGCGAACTGGATAAGGCCGGCTTCATCAAGAGACAGCTGGTGGAAAC
CCGGCAGATCACAAAGCACGTGGCACAGATCCTGGACTCCCGGATGAACACTAAGTACGACGAGAATGAC
AAGCTGATCCGGGAAGTGAAAGTGATCACCCTGAAGTCCAAGCTGGTGTCCGATTTCCGGAAGGATTTCC
AGTTTTACAAAGTGCGCGAGATCAACAACTACCACCACGCCCACGACGCGTACCTGAACGCCGTCGTGGG
AACCGCCCTGATCAAAAAGTACCCTAAGCTGGAAAGCGAGTTCGTGTACGGCGACTACAAGGTGTACGAC
GTACGGAAGATGATCGCCAAGAGCGAGCAGGAAATCGGCAAGGCTACCGCCAAGTACTTCTTCTACAGCA
ACATCATGAACTTTTTCAAGACCGAGATTACCCTGGCCAACGGCGAGATCCGGAAGCGGCCTCTGATCGA
GACAAACGGCGAAACCGGGGAGATCGTGTGGGATAAGGGCCGGGATTTTGCCACCGTGCGGAAAGTGCTG
AGCATGCCCCAAGTGAATATCGTGAAAAAGACCGAGGTGCAGACAGGCGGCTTCAGCAAAGAGTCTATCC
TGCCCAAGAGGAACAGCGATAAGCTGATCGCCAGAAAGAAGGACTGGGACCCTAAGAAGTACGGCGGCTT
CGACAGCCCCACCGTGGCCTATTCTGTGCTGGTGGTGGCCAAAGTGGAAAAGGGCAAGTCCAAGAAACTG
AAGAGTGTGAAAGAGCTGCTGGGGATCACCATCATGGAAAGAAGCAGCTTCGAGAAGAATCCCATCGACT
TTCTGGAAGCCAAGGGCTACAAAGAAGTGAAAAAGGACCTGATCATCAAGCTGCCTAAGTACTCCCTGTT
CGAGCTGGAAAACGGCCGGAAGAGAATGCTGGCCTCTGCCGGCGAACTGCAGAAGGGAAACGAACTGGCC
CTGCCCTCCAAATATGTGAACTTCCTGTACCTGGCCAGCCACTATGAGAAGCTGAAGGGCTCCCCCGAGG
ATAATGAGCAGAAACAGCTGTTTGTGGAACAGCACAAGCACTACCTGGACGAGATCATCGAGCAGATCAG
CGAGTTCTCCAAGAGAGTGATCCTGGCCGACGCTAATCTGGACAAAGTGCTGTCCGCCTACAACAAGCAC
CGGGATAAGCCCATCAGAGAGCAGGCCGAGAATATCATCCACCTGTTTACCCTGACCAATCTGGGAGCCC
CTGCCGCCTTCAAGTACTTTGACACCACCATCGACCGGAAGAGGTACACCAGCACCAAAGAGGTGCTGGA
CGCCACCCTGATCCACCAGAGCATCACCGGCCTGTACGAGACACGGATCGACCTGTCTCAGCTGGGAGGC
GACAAAAGGCCGGCGGCCACGAAAAAGGCCGGCCAGGCAAAAAAGAAAAAGTAAGAATTCCTAGAGCTCG
CTGATCAGCCTCGACTGTGCCTTCTAGTTGCCAGCCATCTGTTGTTTGCCCCTCCCCCGTGCCTTCCTTG
ACCCTGGAAGGTGCCACTCCCACTGTCCTTTCCTAATAAAATGAGGAAATTGCATCGCATTGTCTGAGTA
GGTGTCATTCTATTCTGGGGGGTGGGGTGGGGCAGGACAGCAAGGGGGAGGATTGGGAAGAGAATAGCAG
GCATGCTGGGGAGCGGCCGCAGGAACCCCTAGTGATGGAGTTGGCCACTCCCTCTCTGCGCGCTCGCTCG
CTCACTGAGGCCGGGCGACCAAAGGTCGCCCGACGCCCGGGCTTTGCCCGGGCGGCCTCAGTGAGCGAGC
GAGCGCGCAGCTGCCTGCAGGGGCGCCTGATGCGGTATTTTCTCCTTACGCATCTGTGCGGTATTTCACA
CCGCATA
[142 nt withheld, positions 5538-5679]
C
[141 nt withheld, positions 5681-5821]
CCTTTGACGTTGGAGTCCACGTTCTTT
[37 nt withheld, positions 5849-5885]
ACCCTATCTCGGGCTATTCTTTTGATTTATAAGGGATTTTGCCGATTTCGGCCTATTGGTTAAAAAATGA
GCTGATTTAACAAAAATTTAACGCGAATTTTAACAAAATATTAACGTTTACAATTTTATGGTGCACTCTC
AGTACAATCTGCTCTGATGCCGCATAGTTAAGCCAGCCCCGACACCCGCCAACACCCGCTGACGCGCCCT
GACGGGCTTGTCTGCTCCCGGCATCCGCTTACAGACAAGCTGTGACCGTCTCCGGGAGCTGCATGTGTCA
GAGGTTTTCACCGTCATCACCGAAACGCGCGAGACGAAAGGGCCTCGTGATACGCCTATTTTTATAGGTT
AATGTCATGATAATAATGGTTTCTTAGACGTCAGGTGGCACTTTTCGGGGAAATGTGCGCGGAACCCCTA
TTTGTTTATTTTTCTAAATACATTCAAATATGTATCCGCTCATGAGACAATAACCCTGATAAATGCTTCA
ATAATATTGAAAAAGGAAGAGTATGAGTATTCAACATTTCCGTGTCGCCCTTATTCCCTTTTTTGCGGCA
TTTTGCCTTCCTGTTTTTGCTCACCCAGAAACGCTGGTGAAAGTAAAAGATGCTGAAGATCAGTTGGGTG
CACGAGTGGGTTACATCGAACTGGATCTCAACAGCGGTAAGATCCTTGAGAGTTTTCGCCCCGAAGAACG
TTTTCCAATGATGAGCACTTTTAAAGTTCTGCTATGTGGCGCGGTATTATCCCGTATTGACGCCGGGCAA
GAGCAACTCGGTCGCCGCATACACTATTCTCAGAATGACTTGGTTGAGTACTCACCAGTCACAGAAAAGC
ATCTTACGGATGGCATGACAGTAAGAGAATTATGCAGTGCTGCCATAACCATGAGTGATAACACTGCGGC
CAACTTACTTCTGACAACGATCGGAGGACCGAAGGAGCTAACCGCTTTTTTGCACAACATGGGGGATCAT
GTAACTCGCCTTGATCGTTGGGAACCGGAGCTGAATGAAGCCATACCAAACGACGAGCGTGACACCACGA
TGCCTGTAGCAATGGCAACAACGTTGCGCAAACTATTAACTGGCGAACTACTTACTCTAGCTTCCCGGCA
ACAATTAATAGACTGGATGGAGGCGGATAAAGTTGCAGGACCACTTCTGCGCTCGGCCCTTCCGGCTGGC
TGGTTTATTGCTGATAAATCTGGAGCCGGTGAGCGTGGAAGCCGCGGTATCATTGCAGCACTGGGGCCAG
ATGGTAAGCCCTCCCGTATCGTAGTTATCTACACGACGGGGAGTCAGGCAACTATGGATGAACGAAATAG
ACAGATCGCTGAGATAGGTGCCTCACTGATTAAGCATTGGTAACTGTCAGACCAAGTTTACTCATATATA
CTTTAGATTGATTTAAAACTTCATTTTTAATTTAAAAGGATCTAGGTGAAGATCCTTTTTGATAATCTCA
TGACCAAAATCCCTTAACGTGAGTTTTCGTTCCACTGAGCGTCAGACCCCGTAGAAAAGATCAAAGGATC
TTCTTGAGATCCTTTTTTTCTGCGCGTAATCTGCTGCTTGCAAACAAAAAAACCACCGCTACCAGCGGTG
GTTTGTTTGCCGGATCAAGAGCTACCAACTCTTTTTCCGAAGGTAACTGGCTTCAGCAGAGCGCAGATAC
CAAATACTGTCCTTCTAGTGTAGCCGTAGTTAGGCCACCACTTCAAGAACTCTGTAGCACCGCCTACATA
CCTCGCTCTGCTAATCCTGTTACCAGTGGCTGCTGCCAGTGGCGATAAGTCGTGTCTTACCGGGTTGGAC
TCAAGACGATAGTTACCGGATAAGGCGCAGCGGTCGGGCTGAACGGGGGGTTCGTGCACACAGCCCAGCT
TGGAGCGAACGACCTACACCGAACTGAGATACCTACAGCGTGAGCTATGAGAAAGCGCCACGCTTCCCGA
AGGGAGAAAGGCGGACAGGTATCCGGTAAGCGGCAGGGTCGGAACAGGAGAGCGCACGAGGGAGCTTCCA
GGGGGAAACGCCTGGTATCTTTATAGTCCTGTCGGGTTTCGCCACCTCTGACTTGAGCGTCGATTTTTGT
GATGCTCGTCAGGGGGGCGGAGCCTATGGAAAAACGCCAGCAACGCGGCCTTTTTACGGTTCCTGGCCTT
TTGCTGGCCTTTTGCTCACATG
