Features (pLannotate 1.2.2; 14 found; start..end, strand, type, name):
     12..297     +  enhancer       CMV enhancer: human cytomegalovirus immediate early enhancer; contains an 18-bp deletion relative to the standard CMV enhancer
    299..576     +  promoter       chicken β-actin promoter: No description available
    577..804     +  intron         hybrid intron: hybrid between chicken β-actin (CBA) and minute virus of mice (MMV) introns (Gray et al., 2011)
    942..5042    +  CDS            evoCas9: Streptococcus pyogenes Cas9 variant with improved specificity (Casini et al., 2018) generates RNA-guided double strand breaks in DNA
   5043..5090    +  CDS            nucleoplasmin NLS: bipartite nuclear localization signal from nucleoplasmin
   5124..5235    +  polyA_signal   bGH poly(A) signal: bovine growth hormone polyadenylation signal
   5340..5480    +  repeat_region  AAV2 ITR: inverted terminal repeat of adeno-associated virus serotype 2 inverted
   5485..5536    -  misc_feature   bom (fragment): basis of mobility region from pBR322
   5555..6010    +  rep_origin     f1 ori (sequence partly withheld): f1 bacteriophage origin of replication; arrow indicates direction of (+) strand synthesis
   6011..6060    -  misc_feature   bom (fragment): basis of mobility region from pBR322
   6162..6197    -  CDS            rop (fragment): Rop protein, which maintains plasmids at low copy number; rop
   6292..6396    +  promoter       AmpR promoter: bla
   6397..7257    +  CDS            AmpR: β-lactamase; bla; confers resistance to ampicillin, carbenicillin, and related antibiotics
   7428..8016    +  rep_origin     ori: high-copy-number ColE1/pMB1/pBR322/pUC origin of replication
>Addgene plasmid #126758 | pX330-Flag-evoSpCas9 (without sgRNA; with silent mutations) | addgene full sequence | sequence record 412365 | Addgene  NGS Result
CTAGAGGTACCCGTTACATAACTTACGGTAAATGGCCCGCCTGGCTGACCGCCCAACGACCCCCGCCCAT
TGACGTCAATAGTAACGCCAATAGGGACTTTCCATTGACGTCAATGGGTGGAGTATTTACGGTAAACTGC
CCACTTGGCAGTACATCAAGTGTATCATATGCCAAGTACGCCCCCTATTGACGTCAATGACGGTAAATGG
CCCGCCTGGCATTGTGCCCAGTACATGACCTTATGGGACTTTCCTACTTGGCAGTACATCTACGTATTAG
TCATCGCTATTACCATGGTCGAGGTGAGCCCCACGTTCTGCTTCACTCTCCCCATCTCCCCCCCCTCCCC
ACCCCCAATTTTGTATTTATTTATTTTTTAATTATTTTGTGCAGCGATGGGGGCGGGGGGGGGGGGGGGG
SGSGSGCSGGGGGGGGGGGGGGGGGGGGGGGGGGGGGGGGGGGSGAGGCGGAGAGGTGCGGCGGCAGCCA
ATCAGAGCGGCGCGCTCCGAAAGTTTCCTTTTATGGCGAGGCGGCGGCGGCGGCGGCCCTATAAAAAGCG
AAGCGCGCGGCGGGCGGGAGTCGCTGCGCGCTGCCTTCGCCCCGTGCCCCGCTCCGCCGCCGCCTCGCGC
CGCCCGCCCCGGCTCTGACTGACCGCGTTACTCCCACAGGTGAGCGGGCGGGACGGCCCTTCTCCTCCGG
GCTGTAATTAGCTGAGCAAGAGGTAAGGGTTTAAGGGATGGTTGGTTGGTGGGGTATTAATGTTTAATTA
CCTGGAGCACCTGCCTGAAATCACTTTTTTTCAGGTTGGACCGGTGCCACCATGGACTATAAGGACCACG
ACGGAGACTACAAGGATCATGATATTGATTACAAAGACGATGACGATAAGATGGCCCCAAAGAAGAAGCG
GAAGGTCGGTATCCACGGAGTCCCAGCAGCCGACAAGAAGTACAGCATCGGCCTGGACATCGGCACCAAC
TCTGTGGGCTGGGCCGTGATCACCGACGAGTACAAGGTGCCCAGCAAGAAATTCAAGGTGCTGGGCAACA
CCGACCGGCACAGCATCAAGAAGAACCTGATCGGAGCCCTGCTGTTCGACAGCGGCGAAACAGCCGAGGC
CACCCGGCTGAAGAGAACCGCCAGAAGAAGATACACCAGACGGAAGAACCGGATCTGCTATCTGCAAGAG
ATCTTCAGCAACGAGATGGCCAAGGTGGACGACAGCTTCTTCCACAGACTGGAAGAGTCCTTCCTGGTGG
AAGAGGATAAGAAGCACGAGCGGCACCCCATCTTCGGCAACATCGTGGACGAGGTGGCCTACCACGAGAA
GTACCCCACCATCTACCACCTGAGAAAGAAACTGGTGGACAGCACCGACAAGGCCGACCTGCGGCTGATC
TATCTGGCCCTGGCCCACATGATCAAGTTCCGGGGCCACTTCCTGATCGAGGGCGACCTGAACCCCGACA
ACAGCGACGTGGACAAGCTGTTCATCCAGCTGGTGCAGACCTACAACCAGCTGTTCGAGGAAAACCCCAT
CAACGCCAGCGGCGTGGACGCCAAGGCCATCCTGTCTGCCAGACTGAGCAAGAGCAGACGGCTGGAAAAT
CTGATCGCCCAGCTGCCCGGCGAGAAGAAGAATGGCCTGTTCGGAAACCTGATTGCCCTGAGCCTGGGCC
TGACCCCCAACTTCAAGAGCAACTTCGACCTGGCCGAGGATGCCAAACTGCAGCTGAGCAAGGACACCTA
CGACGACGACCTGGACAACCTGCTGGCCCAGATCGGCGACCAGTACGCCGACCTGTTTCTGGCCGCCAAG
AACCTGTCCGACGCCATCCTGCTGAGCGACATCCTGAGAGTGAACACCGAGATCACCAAGGCCCCCCTGA
GCGCCTCTATGATCAAGAGATACGACGAGCACCACCAGGACCTGACCCTGCTGAAAGCTCTCGTGCGGCA
GCAGCTGCCTGAGAAGTACAAAGAGATTTTCTTCGACCAGAGCAAGAACGGCTACGCCGGCTACATTGAC
GGCGGAGCCAGCCAGGAAGAGTTCTACAAGTTCATCAAGCCCATCCTGGAAAAGATGGACGGCACCGAGG
AACTGCTCGTGAAGCTGAACAGAGAGGACCTGCTGCGGAAGCAGCGGACCTTCGACAACGGCAGCATCCC
CCACCAGATCCACCTGGGAGAGCTGCACGCCATTCTGCGGCGGCAGGAAGATTTTTACCCATTCCTGAAG
GACAACCGGGAAAAGATCGAGAAGATCCTGACCTTCCGCATCCCCTACTACGTGGGCCCTCTGGCCAGGG
GAAACAGCAGATTCGCCTGGATGACCAGAAAGAGCGAGGAAACCATCACCCCCTGGAACTTCGAGGAAGT
GGTGGACAAGGGCGCTTCCGCCCAGAGCTTCATCGAGCGGGTGACCAACTTCGATAAGAACCTGCCCAAC
GAGAAGGTGCTGCCCAAGCACAGCCTGCTGAACGAGTACTTCACCGTGTATAACGAGCTGACCGAAGTGA
AATACGTGACCGAGGGAATGAGAAAGCCCGCCTTCCTGAGCGGCGAGCAGAAAAAGGCCATCGTGGACCT
GCTGTTCAAGACCAACCGGAAAGTGACCGTGAAGCAGCTGAAAGAGGACTACTTCAAGAAAATCGAGTGC
TTCGACTCCGTGGAAATCTCCGGCGTGGAAGATCGGTTCAACGCCTCCCTGGGCACATACCACGATCTGC
TGAAAATTATCAAGGACAAGGACTTCCTGGACAATGAGGAAAACGAGGACATTCTGGAAGATATCGTGCT
GACCCTGACACTGTTTGAGGACAGAGAGATGATCGAGGAACGGCTGAAAACCTATGCCCACCTGTTCGAC
GACAAAGTGATGAAGCAGCTGAAGCGGCGGAGATACACCGGCTGGGGCCAGCTGAGCCGGAAGCTGATCA
ACGGCATCCGGGACAAGCAGTCCGGCAAGACAATCCTGGATTTCCTGAAGTCCGACGGCTTCGCCAACAG
AAACTTCATGCAGCTGATCCACGACGACAGCCTGACCTTTAAAGAGGACATCCAGAAAGCCCAGGTGTCC
GGCCAGGGCGATAGCCTGCACGAGCACATTGCCAATCTGGCCGGCAGCCCCGCCATTAAGAAGGGCATCC
TGCAGACAGTGAAGGTGGTGGACGAGCTCGTGAAAGTGATGGGCCGGCACAAGCCCGAGAACATCGTGAT
CGAAATGGCCAGAGAGAACCAGACCACCCAGAAGGGACAGAAGAACAGCCGCGAGAGAATGAAGCGGATC
GAAGAGGGCATCAAAGAGCTGGGCAGCCAGATCCTGAAAGAACACCCCGTGGAAAACACCCAGCTGCAGA
ACGAGAAGCTGTACCTGTACTACCTGCAGAATGGGCGGGATATGTACGTGGACCAGGAACTGGACATCAA
CCGGCTGTCCGACTACGATGTGGACCATATCGTGCCTCAGAGCTTTCTGAAGGACGACTCCATCGACAAC
AAGGTGCTGACCAGAAGCGACAAGAACCGGGGCAAGAGCGACAACGTGCCCTCCGAAGAGGTCGTGAAGA
AGATGAAGAACTACTGGCGGCAGCTGCTGAACGCCAAGCTGATTACCCAGAGAAAGTTCGACAATCTGAC
CAAGGCCGAGAGAGGCGGCCTGAGCGAACTGGATAAGGCCGGCTTCATCAAGAGACAGCTGGTGGAAACC
CGGCAGATCACAAAGCACGTGGCACAGATCCTGGACTCCCGGATGAACACTAAGTACGACGAGAATGACA
AGCTGATCCGGGAAGTGAAAGTGATCACCCTGAAGTCCAAGCTGGTGTCCGATTTCCGGAAGGATTTCCA
GTTTTACAAAGTGCGCGAGATCAACAACTACCACCACGCCCACGACGCGTACCTGAACGCCGTCGTGGGA
ACCGCCCTGATCAAAAAGTACCCTAAGCTGGAAAGCGAGTTCGTGTACGGCGACTACAAGGTGTACGACG
TACGGAAGATGATCGCCAAGAGCGAGCAGGAAATCGGCAAGGCTACCGCCAAGTACTTCTTCTACAGCAA
CATCATGAACTTTTTCAAGACCGAGATTACCCTGGCCAACGGCGAGATCCGGAAGCGGCCTCTGATCGAG
ACAAACGGCGAAACCGGGGAGATCGTGTGGGATAAGGGCCGGGATTTTGCCACCGTGCGGAAAGTGCTGA
GCATGCCCCAAGTGAATATCGTGAAAAAGACCGAGGTGCAGACAGGCGGCTTCAGCAAAGAGTCTATCCT
GCCCAAGAGGAACAGCGATAAGCTGATCGCCAGAAAGAAGGACTGGGACCCTAAGAAGTACGGCGGCTTC
GACAGCCCCACCGTGGCCTATTCTGTGCTGGTGGTGGCCAAAGTGGAAAAGGGCAAGTCCAAGAAACTGA
AGAGTGTGAAAGAGCTGCTGGGGATCACCATCATGGAAAGAAGCAGCTTCGAGAAGAATCCCATCGACTT
TCTGGAAGCCAAGGGCTACAAAGAAGTGAAAAAGGACCTGATCATCAAGCTGCCTAAGTACTCCCTGTTC
GAGCTGGAAAACGGCCGGAAGAGAATGCTGGCCTCTGCCGGCGAACTGCAGAAGGGAAACGAACTGGCCC
TGCCCTCCAAATATGTGAACTTCCTGTACCTGGCCAGCCACTATGAGAAGCTGAAGGGCTCCCCCGAGGA
TAATGAGCAGAAACAGCTGTTTGTGGAACAGCACAAGCACTACCTGGACGAGATCATCGAGCAGATCAGC
GAGTTCTCCAAGAGAGTGATCCTGGCCGACGCTAATCTGGACAAAGTGCTGTCCGCCTACAACAAGCACC
GGGATAAGCCCATCAGAGAGCAGGCCGAGAATATCATCCACCTGTTTACCCTGACCAATCTGGGAGCCCC
TGCCGCCTTCAAGTACTTTGACACCACCATCGACCGGAAGAGGTACACCAGCACCAAAGAGGTGCTGGAC
GCCACCCTGATCCACCAGAGCATCACCGGCCTGTACGAGACACGGATCGACCTGTCTCAGCTGGGAGGCG
ACAAAAGGCCGGCGGCCACGAAAAAGGCCGGCCAGGCAAAAAAGAAAAAGTAAGAATTCCTAGAGCTCGC
TGATCAGCCTCGACTGTGCCTTCTAGTTGCCAGCCATCTGTTGTTTGCCCCTCCCCCGTGCCTTCCTTGA
CCCTGGAAGGTGCCACTCCCACTGTCCTTTCCTAATAAAATGAGGAAATTGCATCGCATTGTCTGAGTAG
GTGTCATTCTATTCTGGGGGGTGGGGTGGGGCAGGACAGCAAGGGGGAGGATTGGGAAGAGAATAGCAGG
CATGCTGGGGAGCGGCCGCAGGAACCCCTAGTGATGGAGTTGGCCACTCCCTCTCTGCGCGCTCGCTCGC
TCACTGAGGCCGGGCGACCAAAGGTCGCCCGACGCCCGGGCTTTGCCCGGGCGGCCTCAGTGAGCGAGCG
AGCGCGCAGCTGCCTGCAGGGGCGCCTGATGCGGTATTTTCTCCTTACGCATCTGTGCGGTATTTCACAC
CGCATA
[95 nt withheld, positions 5537-5631]
T
[46 nt withheld, positions 5633-5678]
C
[141 nt withheld, positions 5680-5820]
CCTTTGACGTTGGAGTCCACGTTCTTT
[37 nt withheld, positions 5848-5884]
ACTCTATCTCGGGCTATTCTTTTGATTTATAAGGGATTTTGCCGATTTCGGTCTATTGGTTAAAAAATGA
GCTGATTTAACAAAAATTTAACGCGAATTTTAACAAAATATTAACGTTTACAATTTTATGGTGCACTCTC
AGTACAATCTGCTCTGATGCCGCATAGTTAAGCCAGCCCCGACACCCGCCAACACCCGCTGACGCGCCCT
GACGGGCTTGTCTGCTCCCGGCATCCGCTTACAGACAAGCTGTGACCGTCTCCGGGAGCTGCATGTGTCA
GAGGTTTTCACCGTCATCACCGAAACGCGCGAGACGAAAGGGCCTCGTGATACGCCTATTTTTATAGGTT
AATGTCATGATAATAATGGTTTCTTAGACGTCAGGTGGCACTTTTCGGGGAAATGTGCGCGGAACCCCTA
TTTGTTTATTTTTCTAAATACATTCAAATATGTATCCGCTCATGAGACAATAACCCTGATAAATGCTTCA
ATAATATTGAAAAAGGAAGAGTATGAGTATTCAACATTTCCGTGTCGCCCTTATTCCCTTTTTTGCGGCA
TTTTGCCTTCCTGTTTTTGCTCACCCAGAAACGCTGGTGAAAGTAAAAGATGCTGAAGATCAGTTGGGTG
CACGAGTGGGTTACATCGAACTGGATCTCAACAGCGGTAAGATCCTTGAGAGTTTTCGCCCCGAAGAACG
TTTTCCAATGATGAGCACTTTTAAAGTTCTGCTATGTGGCGCGGTATTATCCCGTATTGACGCCGGGCAA
GAGCAACTCGGTCGCCGCATACACTATTCTCAGAATGACTTGGTTGAGTACTCACCAGTCACAGAAAAGC
ATCTTACGGATGGCATGACAGTAAGAGAATTATGCAGTGCTGCCATAACCATGAGTGATAACACTGCGGC
CAACTTACTTCTGACAACGATCGGAGGACCGAAGGAGCTAACCGCTTTTTTGCACAACATGGGGGATCAT
GTAACTCGCCTTGATCGTTGGGAACCGGAGCTGAATGAAGCCATACCAAACGACGAGCGTGACACCACGA
TGCCTGTAGCAATGGCAACAACGTTGCGCAAACTATTAACTGGCGAACTACTTACTCTAGCTTCCCGGCA
ACAATTAATAGACTGGATGGAGGCGGATAAAGTTGCAGGACCACTTCTGCGCTCGGCCCTTCCGGCTGGC
TGGTTTATTGCTGATAAATCTGGAGCCGGTGAGCGTGGAAGCCGCGGTATCATTGCAGCACTGGGGCCAG
ATGGTAAGCCCTCCCGTATCGTAGTTATCTACACGACGGGGAGTCAGGCAACTATGGATGAACGAAATAG
ACAGATCGCTGAGATAGGTGCCTCACTGATTAAGCATTGGTAACTGTCAGACCAAGTTTACTCATATATA
CTTTAGATTGATTTAAAACTTCATTTTTAATTTAAAAGGATCTAGGTGAAGATCCTTTTTGATAATCTCA
TGACCAAAATCCCTTAACGTGAGTTTTCGTTCCACTGAGCGTCAGACCCCGTAGAAAAGATCAAAGGATC
TTCTTGAGATCCTTTTTTTCTGCGCGTAATCTGCTGCTTGCAAACAAAAAAACCACCGCTACCAGCGGTG
GTTTGTTTGCCGGATCAAGAGCTACCAACTCTTTTTCCGAAGGTAACTGGCTTCAGCAGAGCGCAGATAC
CAAATACTGTTCTTCTAGTGTAGCCGTAGTTAGGCCACCACTTCAAGAACTCTGTAGCACCGCCTACATA
CCTCGCTCTGCTAATCCTGTTACCAGTGGCTGCTGCCAGTGGCGATAAGTCGTGTCTTACCGGGTTGGAC
TCAAGACGATAGTTACCGGATAAGGCGCAGCGGTCGGGCTGAACGGGGGGTTCGTGCACACAGCCCAGCT
TGGAGCGAACGACCTACACCGAACTGAGATACCTACAGCGTGAGCTATGAGAAAGCGCCACGCTTCCCGA
AGGGAGAAAGGCGGACAGGTATCCGGTAAGCGGCAGGGTCGGAACAGGAGAGCGCACGAGGGAGCTTCCA
GGGGGAAACGCCTGGTATCTTTATAGTCCTGTCGGGTTTCGCCACCTCTGACTTGAGCGTCGATTTTTGT
GATGCTCGTCAGGGGGGCGGAGCCTATGGAAAAACGCCAGCAACGCGGCCTTTTTACGGTTCCTGGCCTT
TTGCTGGCCTTTTGCTCACATG
